Addgene plasmid #79124: pHR_Gal4UAS_pGK_mCherry
Purpose: (Empty Backbone) Lentiviral vector for inducible expression of genes with Gal4DBDVP64 synNotch Receptors (no IRES)
Depositing lab: Wendell Lim. Depositing organization: University of California, San Francisco (UCSF). Publication: Engineering Customized Cell Sensing and Response Behaviors Using Synthetic Notch Receptors. Morsut L, Roybal KT, Xiong X, Gordley RM, Coyle SM, Thomson M, Lim WA. Cell. 2016 Feb 11;164(4):780-91. doi: 10.1016/j.cell.2016.01.012. Epub 2016 Jan 28. PubMed 26830878.
Backbone
  Vector backbone: pHR
  Vector type: Lentiviral
Growth in bacteria
  Bacterial resistance: Ampicillin, 100 μg/mL
  Growth temperature: 37°C
  Growth strain: NEB Stable
  Copy number: High Copy
Terms and licenses: Academic/Nonprofit Terms; Industry Terms: Not Available to Industry
Depositor comments: Precision Tumor Recognition by T Cells With Combinatorial Antigen-Sensing Circuits. Roybal KT, Rupp LJ, Morsut L, Walker WJ, McNally KA, Park JS, Lim WA. Cell. 2016 Feb 11;164(4):770-9. Epub 2016 Jan 28.
How to cite: pHR_Gal4UAS_pGK_mCherry was a gift from Wendell Lim (Addgene plasmid # 79124 ; http://n2t.net/addgene:79124 ; RRID:Addgene_79124)
