[The description below was written by a language model from this plasmid's Addgene catalogue record and pLannotate feature annotations shown in this document.]
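Description:
pHR_Gal4UAS_pGK_mCherry is an empty lentiviral response-element backbone built on the HIV-1-derived pHR vector. It is designed to place a gene of interest under the control of synthetic Notch (synNotch) receptors whose released intracellular domain is a Gal4 DNA-binding domain fused to VP64. In bacteria it is maintained through a high-copy ColE1/pUC-type origin and selected with ampicillin via the β-lactamase gene. The plasmid backbone also carries remnants of older vector lineages: tetracycline resistance, rop and bom fragments, and an SV40 promoter–gpt–SV40 small t intron/poly(A) cassette.

The packaged region runs from a truncated 5' LTR through the Ψ packaging signal with a gag fragment, the RRE and the cPPT/CTS, and ends in a self-inactivating ΔU3 3' LTR. Two expression units lie between these viral elements. The first is the inducible unit. The feature table annotates a minimal CMV promoter fragment followed by polylinker sequence. The Gal4 UAS sites named in the plasmid title are not annotated separately, but they presumably sit just upstream of this minimal promoter. A gene cloned at this position should stay largely silent until an activated synNotch receptor releases Gal4-VP64. The second unit is a mouse PGK promoter that drives mCherry constitutively, followed by a WPRE to enhance transcript expression. This marks transduced cells in red whether or not the receptor has been activated. The "no IRES" note indicates that the inducible transcript carries no linked IRES reporter, so only the inserted gene is expressed from it. The vector is typically used to build customised cell-sensing and response circuits, including antigen-gated programs in T cells.
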