Features (pLannotate 1.2.2; 36 found; start..end, strand, type, name):
    377..634     +  LTR            5' LTR (truncated): truncated 5' long terminal repeat (LTR) from HIV-1
    681..806     +  misc_feature   HIV-1 Ψ: packaging signal of human immunodeficiency virus type 1
    790..1128    +  CDS            HIV-1 gag (fragment): gag protein from human immunodeficiency virus 1; gag
   1303..1536    +  misc_feature   RRE: The Rev response element (RRE) of HIV-1 allows for Rev-dependent mRNA export from the nucleus to the cytoplasm.
   1913..2013    +  CDS            Rev (fragment): human immunodeficiency virus 1 (HIV-1) Rev protein; rev; enhances nuclear export of unspliced and incompletely spliced viral mRNAs
   2050..2167    +  misc_feature   cPPT/CTS: central polypurine tract and central termination sequence of HIV-1
   2204..2227    -  misc_feature   MCS (fragment): pBluescript multiple cloning site
   2360..2396    +  promoter       minimal CMV promoter (fragment): human cytomegalovirus (CMV) immediate early promoter
   2554..2571    +  misc_feature   MCS (fragment): pUC18/19 multiple cloning site
   2616..3115    +  promoter       PGK promoter: mouse phosphoglycerate kinase 1 promoter
   3136..3843    +  CDS            mCherry: mCherry is a basic (constitutively fluorescent) red fluorescent protein published in 2004, derived from Discosoma sp.. It is reported to be a very rapidly-maturing monomer with low acid sensitivity.
   3858..3888    +  misc_feature   MCS (fragment): pUC18/19 multiple cloning site
   3888..3904    +  misc_feature   MCS (fragment): pUC18/19 multiple cloning site
   3905..3923    +  misc_feature   MCS (fragment): pBluescript multiple cloning site
   3923..4511    +  misc_feature   WPRE: woodchuck hepatitis virus posttranscriptional regulatory element
   4512..4534    +  misc_feature   MCS (fragment): pBluescript multiple cloning site
   4551..4619    +  CDS            nef (fragment): NEF_HV1Z2 - Experimental evidence at protein level: Swiss-Prot protein existence level 1. Extracellular Nef protein targets CD4(+) T-lymphocytes for apoptosis by interacting with CXCR4 surface receptors. From Human immunodeficiency virus type 1 group M subtype D (isolate Z2/CDC-Z34) (HIV-1).
   4621..4854    +  LTR            3' LTR (ΔU3): self-inactivating 3' long terminal repeat (LTR) from HIV-1
   4879..4897    -  promoter       SP6 promoter: promoter for bacteriophage SP6 RNA polymerase
   5125..5404    +  CDS            TcR (fragment): tetracycline efflux protein; tet; confers resistance to tetracycline
   5405..5453    -  misc_feature   bom (fragment): basis of mobility region from pBR322
   5555..5590    -  CDS            rop (fragment): Rop protein, which maintains plasmids at low copy number; rop
   5685..5789    +  promoter       AmpR promoter: bla
   5790..6650    +  CDS            AmpR: β-lactamase; bla; confers resistance to ampicillin, carbenicillin, and related antibiotics
   6821..7409    +  rep_origin     ori: high-copy-number ColE1/pMB1/pBR322/pUC origin of replication
   7592..7648    +  CDS            lacI (fragment): lac repressor; lacI; The lac repressor binds to the lac operator to inhibit transcription in E. coli. This inhibition can be relieved by adding lactose or isopropyl-β-D-thiogalactopyranoside (IPTG).
   7655..7984    +  promoter       SV40 promoter: SV40 enhancer and early promoter
   8184..8303    +  CDS            gpt (fragment): XGPT_ECOLI - Also known as gpp, gxu. Experimental evidence at protein level: Swiss-Prot protein existence level 1. Purine salvage pathway enzyme that catalyzes the transfer of the ribosyl-5-phosphate group from 5-phospho-alpha-D-ribose 1- diphosphate (PRPP) to the N9 position of the 6-oxopurines guanine and xanthine to form the corresponding ribonucleotides GMP (guanosine 5'- monophosphate) and XMP (xanthosine 5'-monophosphate), with the release of PPi. To a lesser extent, also acts on hypoxanthine (PubMed:9100006, PubMed:3886014). Does not ribophosphorylate adenine (PubMed:3886014). From Esch
   8303..8638    +  CDS            gpt (fragment): XGPT_ECOLI - Also known as gpp, gxu. Experimental evidence at protein level: Swiss-Prot protein existence level 1. Purine salvage pathway enzyme that catalyzes the transfer of the ribosyl-5-phosphate group from 5-phospho-alpha-D-ribose 1- diphosphate (PRPP) to the N9 position of the 6-oxopurines guanine and xanthine to form the corresponding ribonucleotides GMP (guanosine 5'- monophosphate) and XMP (xanthosine 5'-monophosphate), with the release of PPi. To a lesser extent, also acts on hypoxanthine (PubMed:9100006, PubMed:3886014). Does not ribophosphorylate adenine (PubMed:3886014). From Esch
   8733..9038    +  CDS            frsA (fragment): FRSA_ECOLI - Also known as yafA. Experimental evidence at protein level: Swiss-Prot protein existence level 1. Catalyzes the hydrolysis of esters (PubMed:15808744). Displays esterase activity toward pNP-butyrate (PubMed:15808744). May stimulate mixed-acid fermentation by acting as a fermentation/respiration switch that down-regulates respiration and up- regulates fermentation rates (PubMed:15169777). From Escherichia coli (strain K12).
   9042..9116    +  CDS            small t antigen (fragment): SV40 (simian virus 40) small t antigen
   9118..9183    +  intron         small t intron: SV40 (simian virus 40) small t antigen intron
   9313..9333    +  CDS            SV40 NLS: nuclear localization signal of SV40 (simian virus 40) large T antigen
   9652..9735    +  CDS            large T antigen (fragment): large T antigen from SV40 (simian virus 40)
   9758..9892    +  polyA_signal   SV40 poly(A) signal: SV40 polyadenylation signal
  10059..329     +  CDS            nef (fragment) (across the origin): NEF_HV1BR - Experimental evidence at protein level: Swiss-Prot protein existence level 1. Extracellular Nef protein targets CD4(+) T-lymphocytes for apoptosis by interacting with CXCR4 surface receptors (PubMed:14990729). From Human immunodeficiency virus type 1 group M subtype B (isolate BRU/LAI) (HIV-1).
>Addgene plasmid #79124 | pHR_Gal4UAS_pGK_mCherry | addgene full sequence | sequence record 258277 | Addgene NGS Result
TGGAAGGGCTAATTCACTCCCAAAGAAGACAAGATATCCTTGATCTGTGGATCTACCACACACAAGGCTA
CTTCCCTGATTAGCAGAACTACACACCAGGGCCAGGGGTCAGATATCCACTGACCTTTGGATGGTGCTAC
AAGCTAGTACCAGTTGAGCCAGATAAGGTAGAAGAGGCCAATAAAGGAGAGAACACCAGCTTGTTACACC
CTGTGAGCCTGCATGGGATGGATGACCCGGAGAGAGAAGTGTTAGAGTGGAGGTTTGACAGCCGCCTAGC
ATTTCATCACGTGGCCCGAGAGCTGCATCCGGAGTACTTCAAGAACTGCTGATATCGAGCTTGCTACAAG
GGACTTTCCGCTGGGGACTTTCCAGGGAGGCGTGGCCTGGGCGGGACTGGGGAGTGGCGAGCCCTCAGAT
CCTGCATATAAGCAGCTGCTTTTTGCCTGTACTGGGTCTCTCTGGTTAGACCAGATCTGAGCCTGGGAGC
TCTCTGGCTAACTAGGGAACCCACTGCTTAAGCCTCAATAAAGCTTGCCTTGAGTGCTTCAAGTAGTGTG
TGCCCGTCTGTTGTGTGACTCTGGTAACTAGAGATCCCTCAGACCCTTTTAGTCAGTGTGGAAAATCTCT
AGCAGTGGCGCCCGAACAGGGACTTGAAAGCGAAAGGGAAACCAGAGGAGCTCTCTCGACGCAGGACTCG
GCTTGCTGAAGCGCGCACGGCAAGAGGCGAGGGGCGGCGACTGGTGAGTACGCCAAAAATTTTGACTAGC
GGAGGCTAGAAGGAGAGAGATGGGTGCGAGAGCGTCAGTATTAAGCGGGGGAGAATTAGATCGCGATGGG
AAAAAATTCGGTTAAGGCCAGGGGGAAAGAAAAAATATAAATTAAAACATATAGTATGGGCAAGCAGGGA
GCTAGAACGATTCGCAGTTAATCCTGGCCTGTTAGAAACATCAGAAGGCTGTAGACAAATACTGGGACAG
CTACAACCATCCCTTCAGACAGGATCAGAAGAACTTAGATCATTATATAATACAGTAGCAACCCTCTATT
GTGTGCATCAAAGGATAGAGATAAAAGACACCAAGGAAGCTTTAGACAAGATAGAGGAAGAGCAAAACAA
AAGTAAGACCACCGCACAGCAAGCGGCCGGCCGCTGATCTTCAGACCTGGAGGAGGAGATATGAGGGACA
ATTGGAGAAGTGAATTATATAAATATAAAGTAGTAAAAATTGAACCATTAGGAGTAGCACCCACCAAGGC
AAAGAGAAGAGTGGTGCAGAGAGAAAAAAGAGCAGTGGGAATAGGAGCTTTGTTCCTTGGGTTCTTGGGA
GCAGCAGGAAGCACTATGGGCGCAGCGTCAATGACGCTGACGGTACAGGCCAGACAATTATTGTCTGGTA
TAGTGCAGCAGCAGAACAATTTGCTGAGGGCTATTGAGGCGCAACAGCATCTGTTGCAACTCACAGTCTG
GGGCATCAAGCAGCTCCAGGCAAGAATCCTGGCTGTGGAAAGATACCTAAAGGATCAACAGCTCCTGGGG
ATTTGGGGTTGCTCTGGAAAACTCATTTGCACCACTGCTGTGCCTTGGAATGCTAGTTGGAGTAATAAAT
CTCTGGAACAGATTTGGAATCACACGACCTGGATGGAGTGGGACAGAGAAATTAACAATTACACAAGCTT
AATACACTCCTTAATTGAAGAATCGCAAAACCAGCAAGAAAAGAATGAACAAGAATTATTGGAATTAGAT
AAATGGGCAAGTTTGTGGAATTGGTTTAACATAACAAATTGGCTGTGGTATATAAAATTATTCATAATGA
TAGTAGGAGGCTTGGTAGGTTTAAGAATAGTTTTTGCTGTACTTTCTATAGTGAATAGAGTTAGGCAGGG
ATATTCACCATTATCGTTTCAGACCCACCTCCCAACCCCGAGGGGACCCGACAGGCCCGAAGGAATAGAA
GAAGAAGGTGGAGAGAGAGACAGAGACAGATCCATTCGATTAGTGAACGGATCTCGACGGTATCGCCAAA
TGGCAGTATTCATCCACAATTTTAAAAGAAAAGGGGGGATTGGGGGGTACAGTGCAGGGGAAAGAATAGT
AGACATAATAGCAACAGACATACAAACTAAAGAATTACAAAAACAAATTACAAAAATTCAAAATTTTCGG
GTTTATTACAGGGACAGCAGAGATCCAGTTTGGATCGATAAGCTTGATATCGAATTCGGAGCACTGTCCT
CCGAACGTCGGAGCACTGTCCTCCGAACGTCGGAGCACTGTCCTCCGAACGTCGGAGCACTGTCCTCCGA
ACGGAGCATGTCCTCCGAACGTCGGAGCACTGTCCTCCGAACGACTAGTTAGGCGTGTACGGTGGGAGGC
CTATATAAGCAGAGCTCGTTTAGTGAACCGTCAGATCGCCTGGAGACGCCATCCACGCTGTTTTGACCTC
CATAGAAGACACCGGGACCGATCCAGCCTCTCGACATTCGTTGGATCCTTGACTTGCGGCCGCAACTCCC
ACCTGCAACATGCGTGACTGACTGAGGCCGCGACTCTAGAGTCGACCTGCATCTAGGCGCCGGAATTAGA
TCTCTCGAGGTTAACGAATTCTACCGGGTAGGGGAGGCGCTTTTCCCAAGGCAGTCTGGAGCATGCGCTT
TAGCAGCCCCGCTGGGCACTTGGCGCTACACAAGTGGCCTCTGGCCTCGCACACATTCCACATCCACCGG
TAGGCGCCAACCGGCTCCGTTCTTTGGTGGCCCCTTCGCGCCACCTTCTACTCCTCCCCTAGTCAGGAAG
TTCCCCCCCGCCCCGCAGCTCGCGTCGTGCAGGACGTGACAAATGGAAGTAGCACGTCTCACTAGTCTCG
TGCAGATGGACAGCACCGCTGAGCAATGGAAGCGGGTAGGCCTTTGGGGCAGCGGCCAATAGCAGCTTTG
CTCCTTCGCTTTCTGGGCTCAGAGGCTGGGAAGGGGTGGGTCCGGGGGCGGGCTCAGGGGCGGGCTCAGG
GGCGGGGCGGGCGCCCGAAGGTCCTCCGGAGGCCCGGCATTCTGCACGCTTCAAAAGCGCACGTCTGCCG
CGCTGTTCTCCTCTTCCTCATCTCCGGGCCTTTCGACCTGCAGCCCAAGCTTACCATGGTGAGCAAGGGC
GAGGAGGATAACATGGCCATCATCAAGGAGTTCATGCGCTTCAAGGTGCACATGGAGGGCTCCGTGAACG
GCCACGAGTTCGAGATCGAGGGCGAGGGCGAGGGCCGCCCCTACGAGGGCACCCAGACCGCCAAGCTGAA
GGTGACCAAGGGTGGCCCCCTGCCCTTCGCCTGGGACATCCTGTCCCCTCAGTTCATGTACGGCTCCAAG
GCCTACGTGAAGCACCCCGCCGACATCCCCGACTACTTGAAGCTGTCCTTCCCCGAGGGCTTCAAGTGGG
AGCGCGTGATGAACTTCGAGGACGGCGGCGTGGTGACCGTGACCCAGGACTCCTCCCTGCAGGACGGCGA
GTTCATCTACAAGGTGAAGCTGCGCGGCACCAACTTCCCCTCCGACGGCCCCGTAATGCAGAAGAAGACC
ATGGGCTGGGAGGCCTCCTCCGAGCGGATGTACCCCGAGGACGGCGCCCTGAAGGGCGAGATCAAGCAGA
GGCTGAAGCTGAAGGACGGCGGCCACTACGACGCTGAGGTCAAGACCACCTACAAGGCCAAGAAGCCCGT
GCAGCTGCCCGGCGCCTACAACGTCAACATCAAGTTGGACATCACCTCCCACAACGAGGACTACACCATC
GTGGAACAGTACGAACGCGCCGAGGGCCGCCACTCCACCGGCGGCATGGACGAGCTGTACAAGTAAAGCG
GCCGCGACTCTAGAGTCGACCTGCAGGCATGCAAGCTTGCAGGCATGCAAGCTTGATATCAAGCTTATCG
ATAATCAACCTCTGGATTACAAAATTTGTGAAAGATTGACTGGTATTCTTAACTATGTTGCTCCTTTTAC
GCTATGTGGATACGCTGCTTTAATGCCTTTGTATCATGCTATTGCTTCCCGTATGGCTTTCATTTTCTCC
TCCTTGTATAAATCCTGGTTGCTGTCTCTTTATGAGGAGTTGTGGCCCGTTGTCAGGCAACGTGGCGTGG
TGTGCACTGTGTTTGCTGACGCAACCCCCACTGGTTGGGGCATTGCCACCACCTGTCAGCTCCTTTCCGG
GACTTTCGCTTTCCCCCTCCCTATTGCCACGGCGGAACTCATCGCCGCCTGCCTTGCCCGCTGCTGGACA
GGGGCTCGGCTGTTGGGCACTGACAATTCCGTGGTGTTGTCGGGGAAATCATCGTCCTTTCCTTGGCTGC
TCGCCTGTGTTGCCACCTGGATTCTGCGCGGGACGTCCTTCTGCTACGTCCCTTCGGCCCTCAATCCAGC
GGACCTTCCTTCCCGCGGCCTGCTGCCGGCTCTGCGGCCTCTTCCGCGTCTTCGCCTTCGCCCTCAGACG
AGTCGGATCTCCCTTTGGGCCGCCTCCCCGCATCGATACCGTCGACCTCGAGGGAATTAATTCGAGCTCG
GTACCTTTAAGACCAATGACTTACAAGGCAGCTGTAGATCTTAGCCACTTTTTAAAAGAAAAGGGGGGAC
TGGAAGGGCTAATTCACTCCCAACGAAGACAAGATCTGCTTTTTGCTTGTACTGGGTCTCTCTGGTTAGA
CCAGATCTGAGCCTGGGAGCTCTCTGGCTAACTAGGGAACCCACTGCTTAAGCCTCAATAAAGCTTGCCT
TGAGTGCTTCAAGTAGTGTGTGCCCGTCTGTTGTGTGACTCTGGTAACTAGAGATCCCTCAGACCCTTTT
AGTCAGTGTGGAAAATCTCTAGCAGCATCTAGAATTAATTCCGTGTATTCTATAGTGTCACCTAAATCGT
ATGTGTATGATACATAAGGTTATGTATTAATTGTAGCCGCGTTCTAACGACAATATGTACAAGCCTAATT
GTGTAGCATCTGGCTTACTGAAGCAGACCCTATCATCTCTCTCGTAAACTGCCGTCAGAGTCGGTTTGGT
TGGACGAACCTTCTGAGTTTCTGGTAACGCCGTCCCGCACCCGGAAATGGTCAGCGAACCAATCAGCAGG
GTCATCGCTAGCCAGATCCTCTACGCCGGACGCATCGTGGCCGGCATCACCGGCGCCACAGGTGCGGTTG
CTGGCGCCTATATCGCCGACATCACCGATGGGGAAGATCGGGCTCGCCACTTCGGGCTCATGAGCGCTTG
TTTCGGCGTGGGTATGGTGGCAGGCCCCGTGGCCGGGGGACTGTTGGGCGCCATCTCCTTGCATGCACCA
TTCCTTGCGGCGGCGGTGCTCAACGGCCTCAACCTACTACTGGGCTGCTTCCTAATGCAGGAGTCGCATA
AGGGAGAGCGTCGAATGGTGCACTCTCAGTACAATCTGCTCTGATGCCGCATAGTTAAGCCAGCCCCGAC
ACCCGCCAACACCCGCTGACGCGCCCTGACGGGCTTGTCTGCTCCCGGCATCCGCTTACAGACAAGCTGT
GACCGTCTCCGGGAGCTGCATGTGTCAGAGGTTTTCACCGTCATCACCGAAACGCGCGAGACGAAAGGGC
CTCGTGATACGCCTATTTTTATAGGTTAATGTCATGATAATAATGGTTTCTTAGACGTCAGGTGGCACTT
TTCGGGGAAATGTGCGCGGAACCCCTATTTGTTTATTTTTCTAAATACATTCAAATATGTATCCGCTCAT
GAGACAATAACCCTGATAAATGCTTCAATAATATTGAAAAAGGAAGAGTATGAGTATTCAACATTTCCGT
GTCGCCCTTATTCCCTTTTTTGCGGCATTTTGCCTTCCTGTTTTTGCTCACCCAGAAACGCTGGTGAAAG
TAAAAGATGCTGAAGATCAGTTGGGTGCACGAGTGGGTTACATCGAACTGGATCTCAACAGCGGTAAGAT
CCTTGAGAGTTTTCGCCCCGAAGAACGTTTTCCAATGATGAGCACTTTTAAAGTTCTGCTATGTGGCGCG
GTATTATCCCGTATTGACGCCGGGCAAGAGCAACTCGGTCGCCGCATACACTATTCTCAGAATGACTTGG
TTGAGTACTCACCAGTCACAGAAAAGCATCTTACGGATGGCATGACAGTAAGAGAATTATGCAGTGCTGC
CATAACCATGAGTGATAACACTGCGGCCAACTTACTTCTGACAACGATCGGAGGACCGAAGGAGCTAACC
GCTTTTTTGCACAACATGGGGGATCATGTAACTCGCCTTGATCGTTGGGAACCGGAGCTGAATGAAGCCA
TACCAAACGACGAGCGTGACACCACGATGCCTGTAGCAATGGCAACAACGTTGCGCAAACTATTAACTGG
CGAACTACTTACTCTAGCTTCCCGGCAACAATTAATAGACTGGATGGAGGCGGATAAAGTTGCAGGACCA
CTTCTGCGCTCGGCCCTTCCGGCTGGCTGGTTTATTGCTGATAAATCTGGAGCCGGTGAGCGTGGGTCTC
GCGGTATCATTGCAGCACTGGGGCCAGATGGTAAGCCCTCCCGTATCGTAGTTATCTACACGACGGGGAG
TCAGGCAACTATGGATGAACGAAATAGACAGATCGCTGAGATAGGTGCCTCACTGATTAAGCATTGGTAA
CTGTCAGACCAAGTTTACTCATATATACTTTAGATTGATTTAAAACTTCATTTTTAATTTAAAAGGATCT
AGGTGAAGATCCTTTTTGATAATCTCATGACCAAAATCCCTTAACGTGAGTTTTCGTTCCACTGAGCGTC
AGACCCCGTAGAAAAGATCAAAGGATCTTCTTGAGATCCTTTTTTTCTGCGCGTAATCTGCTGCTTGCAA
ACAAAAAAACCACCGCTACCAGCGGTGGTTTGTTTGCCGGATCAAGAGCTACCAACTCTTTTTCCGAAGG
TAACTGGCTTCAGCAGAGCGCAGATACCAAATACTGTTCTTCTAGTGTAGCCGTAGTTAGGCCACCACTT
CAAGAACTCTGTAGCACCGCCTACATACCTCGCTCTGCTAATCCTGTTACCAGTGGCTGCTGCCAGTGGC
GATAAGTCGTGTCTTACCGGGTTGGACTCAAGACGATAGTTACCGGATAAGGCGCAGCGGTCGGGCTGAA
CGGGGGGTTCGTGCACACAGCCCAGCTTGGAGCGAACGACCTACACCGAACTGAGATACCTACAGCGTGA
GCTATGAGAAAGCGCCACGCTTCCCGAAGGGAGAAAGGCGGACAGGTATCCGGTAAGCGGCAGGGTCGGA
ACAGGAGAGCGCACGAGGGAGCTTCCAGGGGGAAACGCCTGGTATCTTTATAGTCCTGTCGGGTTTCGCC
ACCTCTGACTTGAGCGTCGATTTTTGTGATGCTCGTCAGGGGGGCGGAGCCTATGGAAAAACGCCAGCAA
CGCGGCCTTTTTACGGTTCCTGGCCTTTTGCTGGCCTTTTGCTCACATGTTCTTTCCTGCGTTATCCCCT
GATTCTGTGGATAACCGTATTACCGCCTTTGAGTGAGCTGATACCGCTCGCCGCAGCCGAACGACCGAGC
GCAGCGAGTCAGTGAGCGAGGAAGCGGAAGAGCGCCCAATACGCAAACCGCCTCTCCCCGCGCGTTGGCC
GATTCATTAATGCAGCTGTGGAATGTGTGTCAGTTAGGGTGTGGAAAGTCCCCAGGCTCCCCAGCAGGCA
GAAGTATGCAAAGCATGCATCTCAATTAGTCAGCAACCAGGTGTGGAAAGTCCCCAGGCTCCCCAGCAGG
CAGAAGTATGCAAAGCATGCATCTCAATTAGTCAGCAACCATAGTCCCGCCCCTAACTCCGCCCATCCCG
CCCCTAACTCCGCCCAGTTCCGCCCATTCTCCGCCCCATGGCTGACTAATTTTTTTTATTTATGCAGAGG
CCGAGGCCGCCTCGGCCTCTGAGCTATTCCAGAAGTAGTGAGGAGGCTTTTTTGGAGGCCTAGGCTTTTG
CAAAAAGCTTGGACACAAGACAGGCTTGCGAGATATGTTTGAGAATACCACTTTATCCCGCGTCAGGGAG
AGGCAGTGCGTAAAAAGACGCGGACTCATGTGAAATACTGGTTTTTAGTGCGCCAGATCTCTATAATCTC
GCGCAACCTATTTTCCCCTCGAACACTTTTTAAGCCGTAGATAAACAGGCTGGGACACTTCACATGAGCG
AAAAATACATCGTCACCTGGGACATGTTGCAGATCCATGCACGTAAACTCGCAAGCCGACTGATGCCTTC
TGAACAATGGAAAGGCATTATTGCCGTAAGCCGTGGCGGTCTGTACCGGGTGCGTTACTGGCGCGTGAAC
TGGGTATTCGTCATGTCGATACCGTTTGTATTTCCAGCTACGATCACGACAACCAGCGCGAGCTTAAAGT
GCTGAAACGCGCAGAAGGCGATGGCGAAGGCTTCATCGTTATTGATGACCTGGTGGATACCGGTGGTACT
GCGGTTGCGATTCGTGAAATGTATCCAAAAGCGCACTTTGTCACCATCTTCGCAAAACCGGCTGGTCGTC
CGCTGGTTGATGACTATGTTGTTGATATCCCGCAAGATACCTGGATTGAACAGCCGTGGGATATGGGCGT
CGTATTCGTCCCGCCAATCTCCGGTCGCTAATCTTTTCAACGCCTGGCACTGCCGGGCGTTGTTCTTTTT
AACTTCAGGCGGGTTACAATAGTTTCCAGTAAGTATTCTGGAGGCTGCATCCATGACACAGGCAAACCTG
AGCGAAACCCTGTTCAAACCCCGCTTTAAACATCCTGAAACCTCGACGCTAGTCCGCCGCTTTAATCACG
GCGCACAACCGCCTGTGCAGTCGGCCCTTGATGGTAAAACCATCCCTCACTGGTATCGCATGATTAACCG
TCTGATGTGGATCTGGCGCGGCATTGACCCACGCGAAATCCTCGACGTCCAGGCACGTATTGTGATGAGC
GATGCCGAACGTACCGACGATGATTTATACGATACGGTGATTGGCTACCGTGGCGGCAACTGGATTTATG
AGTGGGCCCCGGATCTTTGTGAAGGAACCTTACTTCTGTGGTGTGACATAATTGGACAAACTACCTACAG
AGATTTAAAGCTCTAAGGTAAATATAAAATTTTTAAGTGTATAATGTGTTAAACTACTGATTCTAATTGT
TTGTGTATTTTAGATTCCAACCTATGGAACTGATGAATGGGAGCAGTGGTGGAATGCCTTTAATGAGGAA
AACCTGTTTTGCTCAGAAGAAATGCCATCTAGTGATGATGAGGCTACTGCTGACTCTCAACATTCTACTC
CTCCAAAAAAGAAGAGAAAGGTAGAAGACCCCAAGGACTTTCCTTCAGAATTGCTAAGTTTTTTGAGTCA
TGCTGTGTTTAGTAATAGAACTCTTGCTTGCTTTGCTATTTACACCACAAAGGAAAAAGCTGCACTGCTA
TACAAGAAAATTATGGAAAAATATTCTGTAACCTTTATAAGTAGGCATAACAGTTATAATCATAACATAC
TGTTTTTTCTTACTCCACACAGGCATAGAGTGTCTGCTATTAATAACTATGCTCAAAAATTGTGTACCTT
TAGCTTTTTAATTTGTAAAGGGGTTAATAAGGAATATTTGATGTATAGTGCCTTGACTAGAGATCATAAT
CAGCCATACCACATTTGTAGAGGTTTTACTTGCTTTAAAAAACCTCCCACACCTCCCCCTGAACCTGAAA
CATAAAATGAATGCAATTGTTGTTGTTAACTTGTTTATTGCAGCTTATAATGGTTACAAATAAAGCAATA
GCATCACAAATTTCACAAATAAAGCATTTTTTTCACTGCATTCTAGTTGTGGTTTGTCCAAACTCATCAA
TGTATCTTATCATGTCTGGATCAACTGGATAACTCAAGCTAACCAAAATCATCCCAAACTTCCCACCCCA
TACCCTATTACCACTGCCAATTACCTGTGGTTTCATTTACTCTAAACCTGTGATTCCTCTGAATTATTTT
CATTTTAAAGAAATTGTATTTGTTAAATATGTACTACAAACTTAGTAGT
