>Addgene plasmid #79124 | pHR_Gal4UAS_pGK_mCherry | depositor partial sequence | sequence record 148026 | mCherry
ATGGTGAGCAAGGGCGAGGAGGATAACATGGCCATCATCAAGGAGTTCATGCGCTTCAAGGTGCACATGG
AGGGCTCCGTGAACGGCCACGAGTTCGAGATCGAGGGCGAGGGCGAGGGCCGCCCCTACGAGGGCACCCA
GACCGCCAAGCTGAAGGTGACCAAGGGTGGCCCCCTGCCCTTCGCCTGGGACATCCTGTCCCCTCAGTTC
ATGTACGGCTCCAAGGCCTACGTGAAGCACCCCGCCGACATCCCCGACTACTTGAAGCTGTCCTTCCCCG
AGGGCTTCAAGTGGGAGCGCGTGATGAACTTCGAGGACGGCGGCGTGGTGACCGTGACCCAGGACTCCTC
CCTGCAGGACGGCGAGTTCATCTACAAGGTGAAGCTGCGCGGCACCAACTTCCCCTCCGACGGCCCCGTA
ATGCAGAAGAAGACCATGGGCTGGGAGGCCTCCTCCGAGCGGATGTACCCCGAGGACGGCGCCCTGAAGG
GCGAGATCAAGCAGAGGCTGAAGCTGAAGGACGGCGGCCACTACGACGCTGAGGTCAAGACCACCTACAA
GGCCAAGAAGCCCGTGCAGCTGCCCGGCGCCTACAACGTCAACATCAAGTTGGACATCACCTCCCACAAC
GAGGACTACACCATCGTGGAACAGTACGAACGCGCCGAGGGCCGCCACTCCACCGGCGGCATGGACGAGC
TGTACAAGTAA
