>Addgene plasmid #79124 | pHR_Gal4UAS_pGK_mCherry | addgene partial sequence | sequence record 153997 | pTYF-5 5'-GTAGACATAATAGCAACAGAC-3'
AAATTCAAAATTTTCGGGTTTATTACAGGGACAGCAGAGATCCAGTTTGGATCGATAAGCTTGATATCGA
ATTCGGAGCACTGTCCTCCGAACGTCGGAGCACTGTCCTCCGAACGTCGGAGCACTGTCCTCCGAACGTC
GGAGCACTGTCCTCCGAACGGAGCATGTCCTCCGAACGTCGGAGCACTGTCCTCCGAACGACTAGTTAGG
CGTGTACGGTGGGAGGCCTATATAAGCAGAGCTCGTTTAGTGAACCGTCAGATCGCCTGGAGACGCCATC
CACGCTGTTTTGACCTCCATAGAAGACACCGGGACCGATCCAGCCTCTCGACATTCGTTGGATCCTTGAC
TTGCGGCCGCAACTCCCACCTGCAACATGCGTGACTGACTGAGGCCGCGACTCTAGAGTCGACCTGCATC
TAGGCGCCGGAATTAGATCTCTCGAGGTTAACGAATTCTACCGGGTAGGGGAGGCGCTTTTCCCAAGGCA
GTCTGGAGCATGCGCTTTAGCAGCCCCGCTGGGCACTTGGCGCTACACAAGTGGCCTCTGGCCTCGCACA
CATTCCACATCCACCGGTAGGCGCCAACCGGCTCCGTTCTTTGGTGGCCCCTTCGCGCCACCTTCTACTC
CTCCCCTAGTCAGGAAGTTCCCCCCCGCCCCGCAGCTCGCGTCGTGCAGGACGTGACAAATGGAAGTAGC
ACGTCTCACTAGTCTCGTGCAGATGGACAGCACCGCTGAGCAATGGAAGCGGGTAGGCCTTTGGGGCAGC
GGCCAATAGCAGCTTTGCTCCTTCGCTTTCTGGGCTCAGAGGCTGGGAAGGGGTGGGTCCGGG
