>Addgene plasmid #79124 | pHR_Gal4UAS_pGK_mCherry | addgene partial sequence | sequence record 153998 | WPRE-R 5'-CATAGCGTAAAAGGAGCAACA-3'
ATTTTGTAATCCAGAGGTTGATTATCGATAAGCTTGATATCAAGCTTGCATGCCTGCAAGCTTGCATGCC
TGCAGGTCGACTCTAGAGTCGCGGCCGCTTTACTTGTACAGCTCGTCCATGCCGCCGGTGGAGTGGCGGC
CCTCGGCGCGTTCGTACTGTTCCACGATGGTGTAGTCCTCGTTGTGGGAGGTGATGTCCAACTTGATGTT
GACGTTGTAGGCGCCGGGCAGCTGCACGGGCTTCTTGGCCTTGTAGGTGGTCTTGACCTCAGCGTCGTAG
TGGCCGCCGTCCTTCAGCTTCAGCCTCTGCTTGATCTCGCCCTTCAGGGCGCCGTCCTCGGGGTACATCC
GCTCGGAGGAGGCCTCCCAGCCCATGGTCTTCTTCTGCATTACGGGGCCGTCGGAGGGGAAGTTGGTGCC
GCGCAGCTTCACCTTGTAGATGAACTCGCCGTCCTGCAGGGAGGAGTCCTGGGTCACGGTCACCACGCCG
CCGTCCTCGAAGTTCATCACGCGCTCCCACTTGAAGCCCTCGGGGAAGGACAGCTTCAAGTAGTCGGGGA
TGTCGGCGGGGTGCTTCACGTAGGCCTTGGAGCCGTACATGAACTGAGGGGACAGGATGTCCCAGGCGAA
GGGCAGGGGGCCACCCTTGGTCACCTTCAGCTTGGCGGTCTGGGTGCCCTCGTAGGGGCGGCCCTCGCCC
TCGCCCTCGATCTCGAACTCGTGGCCGTTCACGGAGCCCTCCATGTGCACCTTGAAGCGCATGAACTCCT
TGATGATGGCCATGTTATCCTCCTCGCCCTTGCTCACCATG
